Addgene plasmid #57506: mEos4b-Clathrin-15
Purpose: Localization: Clathrin Vesicles, Excitation: 505 / 569, Emission: 516 / 581
Depositing lab: Michael Davidson & Loren Looger. Depositing organization: Florida State University, Tallahassee.
Backbone
  Vector backbone: mEos4b
  Backbone size w/o insert (bp): 4750
  Vector type: Mammalian Expression
  Selectable markers: Neomycin (select with G418)
Growth in bacteria
  Bacterial resistance: Kanamycin, 50 μg/mL
  Growth temperature: 37°C
  Growth strain: DH5alpha
  Copy number: High Copy
Gene/Insert
  Gene/Insert name: Clathrin (alt name: NM_001834.2)
  Species: H. sapiens (human)
  Entrez Gene: CLTB (a.k.a. LCB)
  Promoter: CMV
  Tag / fusion protein: mEos4b (N terminal on backbone)
  Cloning method: Unknown
  Sequencing primers: 5′ CMV-F; 3′ SV40pA-R
Terms and licenses: Academic/Nonprofit Terms; Industry Terms
Depositor comments: . Excitation = 505 / 569; Emission = 516 / 581
How to cite: mEos4b-Clathrin-15 was a gift from Michael Davidson & Loren Looger (Addgene plasmid # 57506 ; http://n2t.net/addgene:57506 ; RRID:Addgene_57506)
