[The description below was written by a language model from this plasmid's Addgene catalogue record and pLannotate feature annotations shown in this document.]
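Description:
mEos4b-Clathrin-15 is a mammalian expression plasmid that produces human clathrin light chain B (CLTB) fused at its N terminus to the photoconvertible fluorescent protein mEos4b. The sequenced record is about 5.3 kb. Transcription is driven by the human cytomegalovirus immediate-early enhancer and promoter. These sit at the end of the linearised map and read across the circular junction into the mEos4b coding sequence. A short stretch of residual multiple cloning site follows and acts as the linker between the two proteins (the "15" in the name probably refers to linker length, though the record does not say so). The CLTB open reading frame comes next, and the transcript is terminated by an SV40 polyadenylation signal.

The backbone has the layout typical of a C1-type fluorescent protein fusion vector. A high-copy ColE1/pUC origin supports propagation in E. coli, and an f1 origin is also present. A single NeoR/KanR (Tn5 aminoglycoside phosphotransferase) gene serves both hosts. A bacterial bla-type promoter drives it for kanamycin selection, and the SV40 enhancer/early promoter with an HSV TK poly(A) signal drives it for G418 selection of stably transfected mammalian cells. The short large T antigen, ble and bGH poly(A) fragments flagged in the annotation appear to be partial matches to backbone remnants rather than functional elements.

The fusion is intended to label clathrin-coated pits and vesicles in live or fixed cells. mEos4b converts from a green state (excitation 505 nm, emission 516 nm) to a red state (569/581 nm). This property suits the construct to pulse-chase tracking of clathrin structures and to single-molecule localisation microscopy, although the record itself lists only the localisation and the spectral values.
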