Features (pLannotate 1.2.2; 15 found; start..end, strand, type, name):
      1..681     +  CDS            mEos4b: mEos4b is a photoconvertible red fluorescent protein published in 2015, derived from Lobophyllia hemprichii. It has moderate acid sensitivity.
    682..726     +  misc_feature   MCS (fragment): multiple cloning site
    727..1359    +  CDS            CLTB (fragment): CLCB_HUMAN - Experimental evidence at protein level: Swiss-Prot protein existence level 1. Clathrin is the major protein of the polyhedral coat of coated pits and vesicles. From Homo sapiens (Human).
   1385..1469    +  CDS            large T antigen (fragment): large T antigen from SV40 (simian virus 40)
   1492..1613    +  polyA_signal   SV40 poly(A) signal: SV40 polyadenylation signal
   1647..2075    -  rep_origin     f1 ori (sequence partly withheld): f1 bacteriophage origin of replication; arrow indicates direction of (+) strand synthesis
   2102..2206    +  promoter       AmpR promoter: bla
   2208..2565    +  promoter       SV40 promoter: SV40 enhancer and early promoter
   2600..3394    +  CDS            NeoR/KanR: aminoglycoside phosphotransferase from Tn5; aph(3')-II (or nptII); confers resistance to neomycin, kanamycin, and G418 (Geneticin®)
   3415..3567    +  CDS            ble (fragment): BLE_KLEPN - Experimental evidence at protein level: Swiss-Prot protein existence level 1. Binding protein with a strong affinity to the bleomycin family of antibiotics. Binds to CL990; an antimitotic-antibiotic compound. From Klebsiella pneumoniae.
   3626..3673    +  polyA_signal   HSV TK poly(A) signal: herpes simplex virus thymidine kinase polyadenylation signal (Cole and Stacy, 1985)
   3764..3780    -  polyA_signal   bGH poly(A) signal (fragment): bovine growth hormone polyadenylation signal
   4002..4590    +  rep_origin     ori: high-copy-number ColE1/pMB1/pBR322/pUC origin of replication
   4765..5068    +  enhancer       CMV enhancer: human cytomegalovirus immediate early enhancer
   5069..5272    +  promoter       CMV promoter: human cytomegalovirus (CMV) immediate early promoter
>Addgene plasmid #57506 | mEos4b-Clathrin-15 | addgene full sequence | sequence record 176712 | Addgene NGS Result
ATGGTGAGTGCGATTAAGCCAGACATGAGGATCAAACTCCGTATGGAAGGCAACGTAAACGGGCACCACT
TTGTGATCGACGGAGATGGTACAGGCAAGCCTTATGAGGGAAAACAGACCATGGATCTTGAAGTCAAAGA
GGGCGGACCTCTGCCTTTTGCCTTTGATATCCTGACCACTGCATTCCATTACGGCAACAGGGTATTCGTG
AAATATCCAGACAACATACAAGACTATTTTAAGCAGTCGTTTCCTAAGGGGTATTCGTGGGAACGAAGCT
TGACTTTCGAAGACGGGGGCATTTGCAATGCCAGAAACGACATAACAATGGAAGGGGACACTTTCTATAA
TAAAGTTCGATTTTATGGTACCAACTTTCCCGCCAATGGTCCAGTTATGCAGAAGAAGACGCTGAAATGG
GAGCCCTCCACTGAGAAAATGTATGTGCGTGATGGAGTGCTGACGGGTGATATTGAGATGGCTTTGTTGC
TTGAAGGAAATGCCCATTACCGATGTGACTTCAGAACTACTTACAAAGCTAAGGAGAAGGGTGTCAAGTT
ACCAGGCGCCCACTTTGTGGACCACGCCATTGAGATTTTAAGCCATGACAAAGATTACAACAAGGTTAAG
CTGTATGAGCATGCTGTTGCTCATTCTGGATTGCCTGACAATGCCAGACGATCCGGACTCAGATCTCGAG
CTCAAGCTTCGAATTCTGCAGTCGACATGGCTGATGACTTTGGCTTCTTCTCGTCGTCGGAGAGTGGTGC
CCCGGAGGCGGCGGAGGAGGACCCGGCGGCCGCCTTCCTGGCCCAGCAGGAGAGCGAGATTGCAGGCATA
GAGAACGACGAGGGCTTCGGGGCACCTGCCGGCAGCCATGCGGCCCCCGCACAGCCGGGCCCCACGAGTG
GGGCTGGTTCTGAGGACATGGGGACCACAGTCAATGGAGATGTGTTTCAGGAGGCCAACGGTCCTGCTGA
TGGCTACGCAGCCATTGCCCAGGCTGACAGGCTGACCCAGGAGCCTGAGAGCATCCGCAAGTGGCGAGAG
GAGCAGAGGAAACGGCTGCAAGAGCTGGATGCTGCATCTAAGGTCACGGAACAGGAATGGCGGGAGAAGG
CCAAGAAGGACCTGGAGGAGTGGAACCAGCGCCAGAGTGAACAAGTAGAGAAGAACAAGATCAACAACCG
GGCATCCGAGGAGGCTTTCGTGAAGGAATCCAAGGAGGAGACCCCAGGCACAGAGTGGGAGAAGGTGGCC
CAGCTATGTGACTTCAACCCCAAGAGCAGCAAGCAGTGCAAAGATGTGTCCCGCCTGCGCTCGGTGCTCA
TGTCCCTGAAGCAGACGCCACTGTCCCGCTAGGGATCCACCGGATCTAGATAACTGATCATAATCAGCCA
TACCACATTTGTAGAGGTTTTACTTGCTTTAAAAAACCTCCCACACCTCCCCCTGAACCTGAAACATAAA
ATGAATGCAATTGTTGTTGTTAACTTGTTTATTGCAGCTTATAATGGTTACAAATAAAGCAATAGCATCA
CAAATTTCACAAATAAAGCATTTTTTTCACTGCATTCTAGTTGTGGTTTGTCCAAACTCATCAATGTATC
TTAACGCGTAAATTGTAAGCGTTAATATTTTGTTAAAATTCGCGTTAAATTTTTGTTAAATCAGCTCATT
TTTTAACCAATAGGCCGAAATCGGCAAAATCCCTTATAAATCAAAAGAATAGACCGAGATAGGGT
[37 nt withheld, positions 1746-1782]
AAAGAACGTGGACTCCAACGTCAAAGG
[49 nt withheld, positions 1810-1858]
T
[91 nt withheld, positions 1860-1950]
G
[124 nt withheld, positions 1952-2075]
CAGGTGGCACTTTTCGGGGAAATGTGCGCGGAACCCCTATTTGTTTATTTTTCTAAATACATTCAAATAT
GTATCCGCTCATGAGACAATAACCCTGATAAATGCTTCAATAATATTGAAAAAGGAAGAGTCCTGAGGCG
GAAAGAACCAGCTGTGGAATGTGTGTCAGTTAGGGTGTGGAAAGTCCCCAGGCTCCCCAGCAGGCAGAAG
TATGCAAAGCATGCATCTCAATTAGTCAGCAACCAGGTGTGGAAAGTCCCCAGGCTCCCCAGCAGGCAGA
AGTATGCAAAGCATGCATCTCAATTAGTCAGCAACCATAGTCCCGCCCCTAACTCCGCCCATCCCGCCCC
TAACTCCGCCCAGTTCCGCCCATTCTCCGCCCCATGGCTGACTAATTTTTTTTATTTATGCAGAGGCCGA
GGCCGCCTCGGCCTCTGAGCTATTCCAGAAGTAGTGAGGAGGCTTTTTTGGAGGCCTAGGCTTTTGCAAA
GATCGATCAAGAGACAGGATGAGGATCGTTTCGCATGATTGAACAAGATGGATTGCACGCAGGTTCTCCG
GCCGCTTGGGTGGAGAGGCTATTCGGCTATGACTGGGCACAACAGACAATCGGCTGCTCTGATGCCGCCG
TGTTCCGGCTGTCAGCGCAGGGGCGCCCGGTTCTTTTTGTCAAGACCGACCTGTCCGGTGCCCTGAATGA
ACTGCAAGACGAGGCAGCGCGGCTATCGTGGCTGGCCACGACGGGCGTTCCTTGCGCAGCTGTGCTCGAC
GTTGTCACTGAAGCGGGAAGGGACTGGCTGCTATTGGGCGAAGTGCCGGGGCAGGATCTCCTGTCATCTC
ACCTTGCTCCTGCCGAGAAAGTATCCATCATGGCTGATGCAATGCGGCGGCTGCATACGCTTGATCCGGC
TACCTGCCCATTCGACCACCAAGCGAAACATCGCATCGAGCGAGCACGTACTCGGATGGAAGCCGGTCTT
GTCGATCAGGATGATCTGGACGAAGAGCATCAGGGGCTCGCGCCAGCCGAACTGTTCGCCAGGCTCAAGG
CGAGCATGCCCGACGGCGAGGATCTCGTCGTGACCCATGGCGATGCCTGCTTGCCGAATATCATGGTGGA
AAATGGCCGCTTTTCTGGATTCATCGACTGTGGCCGGCTGGGTGTGGCGGACCGCTATCAGGACATAGCG
TTGGCTACCCGTGATATTGCTGAAGAGCTTGGCGGCGAATGGGCTGACCGCTTCCTCGTGCTTTACGGTA
TCGCCGCTCCCGATTCGCAGCGCATCGCCTTCTATCGCCTTCTTGACGAGTTCTTCTGAGCGGGACTCTG
GGGTTCGAAATGACCGACCAAGCGACGCCCAACCTGCCATCACGAGATTTCGATTCCACCGCCGCCTTCT
ATGAAAGGTTGGGCTTCGGAATCGTTTTCCGGGACGCCGGCTGGATGATCCTCCAGCGCGGGGATCTCAT
GCTGGAGTTCTTCGCCCACCCTAGGGGGAGGCTAACTGAAACACGGAAGGAGACAATACCGGAAGGAACC
CGCGCTATGACGGCAATAAAAAGACAGAATAAAACGCACGGTGTTGGGTCGTTTGTTCATAAACGCGGGG
TTCGGTCCCAGGGCTGGCACTCTGTCGATACCCCACCGAGACCCCATTGGGGCCAATACGCCCGCGTTTC
TTCCTTTTCCCCACCCCACCCCCCAAGTTCGGGTGAAGGCCCAGGGCTCGCAGCCAACGTCGGGGCGGCA
GGCCCTGCCATAGCCTCAGGTTACTCATATATACTTTAGATTGATTTAAAACTTCATTTTTAATTTAAAA
GGATCTAGGTGAAGATCCTTTTTGATAATCTCATGACCAAAATCCCTTAACGTGAGTTTTCGTTCCACTG
AGCGTCAGACCCCGTAGAAAAGATCAAAGGATCTTCTTGAGATCCTTTTTTTCTGCGCGTAATCTGCTGC
TTGCAAACAAAAAAACCACCGCTACCAGCGGTGGTTTGTTTGCCGGATCAAGAGCTACCAACTCTTTTTC
CGAAGGTAACTGGCTTCAGCAGAGCGCAGATACCAAATACTGTTCTTCTAGTGTAGCCGTAGTTAGGCCA
CCACTTCAAGAACTCTGTAGCACCGCCTACATACCTCGCTCTGCTAATCCTGTTACCAGTGGCTGCTGCC
AGTGGCGATAAGTCGTGTCTTACCGGGTTGGACTCAAGACGATAGTTACCGGATAAGGCGCAGCGGTCGG
GCTGAACGGGGGGTTCGTGCACACAGCCCAGCTTGGAGCGAACGACCTACACCGAACTGAGATACCTACA
GCGTGAGCTATGAGAAAGCGCCACGCTTCCCGAAGGGAGAAAGGCGGACAGGTATCCGGTAAGCGGCAGG
GTCGGAACAGGAGAGCGCACGAGGGAGCTTCCAGGGGGAAACGCCTGGTATCTTTATAGTCCTGTCGGGT
TTCGCCACCTCTGACTTGAGCGTCGATTTTTGTGATGCTCGTCAGGGGGGCGGAGCCTATGGAAAAACGC
CAGCAACGCGGCCTTTTTACGGTTCCTGGCCTTTTGCTGGCCTTTTGCTCACATGTTCTTTCCTGCGTTA
TCCCCTGATTCTGTGGATAACCGTATTACCGCCATGCATTAGTTATTAATAGTAATCAATTACGGGGTCA
TTAGTTCATAGCCCATATATGGAGTTCCGCGTTACATAACTTACGGTAAATGGCCCGCCTGGCTGACCGC
CCAACGACCCCCGCCCATTGACGTCAATAATGACGTATGTTCCCATAGTAACGCCAATAGGGACTTTCCA
TTGACGTCAATGGGTGGAGTATTTACGGTAAACTGCCCACTTGGCAGTACATCAAGTGTATCATATGCCA
AGTACGCCCCCTATTGACGTCAATGACGGTAAATGGCCCGCCTGGCATTATGCCCAGTACATGACCTTAT
GGGACTTTCCTACTTGGCAGTACATCTACGTATTAGTCATCGCTATTACCATGGTGATGCGGTTTTGGCA
GTACATCAATGGGCGTGGATAGCGGTTTGACTCACGGGGATTTCCAAGTCTCCACCCCATTGACGTCAAT
GGGAGTTTGTTTTGGCACCAAAATCAACGGGACTTTCCAAAATGTCGTAACAACTCCGCCCCATTGACGC
AAATGGGCGGTAGGCGTGTACGGTGGGAGGTCTATATAAGCAGAGCTGGTTTAGTGAACCGTCAGATCCG
CTAGCGCTACCGGTCGCCACC
