>Addgene plasmid #57506 | mEos4b-Clathrin-15 | depositor partial sequence | sequence record 88646 | insert sequence
CCATGCTAGTGACGTCAGATCCGCTAGCGCTACCGGTCGCCACCATGGTGAGTGCGATTAAGCCAGACAT
GAGGATCAAACTCCGTATGGAAGGCAACGTAAACGGGCACCACTTTGTGATCGACGGAGATGGTACAGGC
AAGCCTTATGAGGGAAAACAGACCATGGATCTTGAAGTCAAAGAGGGCGGACCTCTGCCTTTTGCCTTTG
ATATCCTGACCACTGCATTCCATTACGGCAACAGGGTATTCGTGAAATATCCAGACAACATACAAGACTA
TTTTAAGCAGTCGTTTCCTAAGGGGTATTCGTGGGAACGAAGCTTGACTTTCGAAGACGGGGGCATTTGC
AATGCCAGAAACGACATAACAATGGAAGGGGACACTTTCTATAATAAAGTTCGATTTTATGGTACCAACT
TTCCCGCCAATGGTCCAGTTATGCAGAAGAAGACGCTGAAATGGGAGCCCTCCACTGAGAAAATGTATGT
GCGTGATGGAGTGCTGACGGGTGATATTGAGATGGCTTTGTTGCTTGAAGGAAATGCCCATTACCGATGT
GACTTCAGAACTACTTACAAAGCTAAGGAGAAGGGTGTCAAGTTACCAGGCGCCCACTTTGTGGACCACG
CCATTGAGATTTTAAGCCATGACAAAGATTACAACAAGGTTAAGCTGTATGAGCATGCTGTTGCTCATTC
TGGATTGCCTGACAATGCCAGACGATCCGGACTCAGATCTCGAGCTCAAGCTTCGAATTCTGCAGTCGAC
ATGGCTGATGACTTTGGCTTCTTCTCGTCGTCGGAGAGTGGTGCCCCGGAGGCGGCGGAGGAGGACCCGG
CGGCCGCCTTCCTGGCCCAGCAGAGAGCGAGATTGCAGGCATAGAGAACGACGAGGGCTTCGGGGCACCT
GCCGGCAGCCATGCGGCCCCCGCACAGCCGGGCCCCACGAGTGGGGCTGGTTCTGAGGACATGGGGACCA
CAGTCAATGGAGATGTGTTTCAGGAGGCCAACGGTCCTGCTGATGGCTACGCAGCCATTGCCCAGGCTGA
CAGGCTGACCCAGGAGCCTGAAAGCATCCGCAGTGGGCGAGAAGGAGCAGAGGAAACGGCTGCAGAGCTG
GAGCTTGCATCTAAGGTCACGGAACCAGAATGGCGGGGAAGCCACAAGGACCTGCGAGGAGTGGAACACG
CCGAGTGACAGTTAGAAACAAATCAAACGGCATCAGAGAGCTTTCGAGATCAGGGGACCCAGCAAAGGGA
AGTGCACCATGTGATTCAACCAGAGCA
