>Addgene plasmid #57506 | mEos4b-Clathrin-15 | depositor partial sequence | sequence record 88647 | insert sequence 2
GCACGTCTTTAGAGGGATATCACGCCCATTGTATTCGAGGTCAAGGGCGATCTGGCCTAGCCTGAATCCT
GACCATGCATCAATACGCAACAGGTATTCGTGAATATCAGACAACATACAGACTATTTAGCAGTCGTTCT
AAGGGTATCGTGGACGAGCTGACTTTCGAAGACGGGGCATTTGCATGCAGAACGACATACAATGAAGGGA
CACTTTCTATAATAAAGTCGATTTTATGGTACCACTTTCCCGCCAATGGTCCAGTATGCAGAAGAAGACG
CTGAAATGGGAGCCCTCCACTGAGAAAATGTATGTGCGTGATGGAGTGCTGACGGGTGATATTGAGATGG
CTTTGTTGCTTGAAGGAAATGCCCATTACCGATGTGACTTCAGAACTACTTACAAAGCTAAGGAGAAGGG
TGTCAAGTTACCAGGCGCCCACTTTGTGGACCACGCCATTGAGATTTTAAGCCATGACAAAGATTACAAC
AAGGTTAAGCTGTATGAGCATGCTGTTGCTCATTCTGGATTGCCTGACAATGCCAGACGATCCGGACTCA
GATCTCGAGCTCAAGCTTCGAATTCTGCAGTCGACATGGCTGATGACTTTGGCTTCTTCTCGTCGTCGGA
GAGTGGTGCCCCGGAGGCGGCGGAGGAGGACCCGGCGGCCGCCTTCCTGGCCCAGCAGGAGAGCGAGATT
GCAGGCATAGAGAACGACGAGGGCTTCGGGGCACCTGCCGGCAGCCATGCGGCCCCCGCACAGCCGGGCC
CCACGAGTGGGGCTGGTTCTGAGGACATGGGGACCACAGTCAATGGAGATGTGTTTCAGGAGGCCAACGG
TCCTGCTGATGGCTACGCAGCCATTGCCCAGGCTGACAGGCTGACCCAGGAGCCTGAGAGCATCCGCAAG
TGGCGAGAGGAGCAGAGGAAACGGCTGCAAGAGCTGGATGCTGCATCTAAGGTCACGGAACAGGAATGGC
GGGAGAAGGCCAAGAAGGACCTGGAGGAGTGGAACCAGCGCCAGAGTGAACAAGTAGAGAAGAACAAGAT
CAACAACCGGGCATCCGAGGAGGCTTTCGTGAAGGAATCCAAGGAGGAGACCCCAGGCACAGAGTGGGAG
AAGGTGGCCCAGCTATGTGACTTCAACCCCAAGAGCAGCAAGCAGTGCAAAGATGTGTCCCGCCTGCGCT
CGGTGCTCATGTCCCTGAAGCAGACGCCACTGTCCCGCTAGGGATCCACCGGATCTAGATAACTGATCAT
AATCAGCCATACCACATTGAGAAGATGCCC
